>Addgene plasmid #182871 | BiDi-[mp-mCherry2]mp-mEGFP | addgene full sequence | sequence record 359999 | Addgene NGS Result
GACGGATCGGGAGATCTGCCTCAGAAGCCATAGAGCCCACCGCATCCCCAGCATGCCTGCTATTGTCTTC
CCAATCCTCCCCCTTGCTGTCCTGCCCCACCCCACCCCCCAGAATAGAATGACACCTACTCAGACAATGC
GATGCAATTTCCTCATTTTATTAGGAAAGGACAGTGGGAGTGGCACCTTCCAGGGTCAAGGAAGGCACGG
GGGAGGGGCAAACAACAGATGGCTGGCAACTAGAAGGCACAGTCGAGGCTGATCAGCAATTGAATTCCTT
GTACAGCTCGTCCATGCCGCCGGTGGAGTGGCGGCCCTCGGCGCGTTCGTACTGTTCCACGATGGTGTAG
TCCTCGTTGTGGGAAAGGATGTCCAACTTGATGTCGACGTTGTAGGCGCCGGGCAGCTGCACGGGCTTCT
TGGCCTTGTAGGTGGTCTTGACCTCAGCGTCGTAGTGGCCGCCGTCCTTCAGCTTCAGCCTCTGCTTGAT
CTCGCCCTTCAGGGCGCCGTCCTCGGGGTACATCCGCTCAGTGGAGGCCTCCCAGCCCATGGTACGACAC
TGCATTACGGGGCCGTCGGAGGGGAAGTTGGTGCCGCGCAGCTTCACCTTGTAGATGAACTCGCCGTCCT
GCAGGGAGGAGTCCTGGGTCACGGTCACCACGCCGCCGTCCTCGAAGTTCATCACGCGCTCCCAATTGAA
GCCCTCGGGGAAGGACAGCTTCAAGTAGTCGGGGATGTCGGCGGGGTGCTTCACGTAGGCCTTGGAGCCG
TACATGAACTGAGGGGACAGGATGTCCCAGGCGAAGGGCAGGGGGCCACCCTTGGTCACCTTCAGCTTGG
CGGTCTGGGTGCCCTCGTAGGGGCGGCCCTCGCCCTCGCCCTCGATCTCGAACTCGTGGCCGTTCACGGA
GCCCTCCATGTGCACCTTGAAGCGCATGAACTCCTTGATGATGGCCATGTTATCCTCCTCGCCCTTGCTC
ACCATGGTGGCGACCGGTTCATCGTCATTGAGATTGTCTTTCCTTTTTGATTTAATACATCCCATGGATC
CGATTCTAGTGAACCTCCCAGCGAAGACCGCCCGTTCGACTTCTCTCCCACTGCTCCTCCCCAGTGCCCC
CGGGTTGCGCCCTCAGCGGGGGCACGATAACGAGTGGAGGCAGGCTACCTGAGCGAGACGCCTGGGCCAT
GGGGCGGCGGGTCCAGAACGAACCTAACGATTCCCACTTCCCTGCACGGACCAACGCCCGCCGCAGCTCG
GACTTCGCCCCATCGCAAGAGCCGTTTTCTCCAGTCCGGGAGTCGCGGGGACCTTCATGGACTCTCTCGT
GCTCCGTAATGGGAGGCTTCTGCCCCTAACAAACATGGCCGCCCACTCTGTCCCACCCCGCCCTTTGGCT
GGTATCAAATACTAGACTACCTTTCATTTCCGGGTCACTGTAGATGCGATGGCGCCGATTCCAAAGACTG
TGGGGCGGATCAAGCTAGGTGAGCGGTATGACAAGACCAGTGGGGGTCTAGGAGGGCAGAGGCAGCCCCT
CTTGGGTCCACCTGTGGTCTGAACGTTTCGAGTAGGATTTTATGCAGAGGGCGGAGAGTCGAGGGTAGAG
TGGGGAGGACTCTAGCCCATCTGTCCCGAGCCCGCTGACGAGGCTCCGCCTTCCTTTCCTGTAGACTGCT
CTCTACGGCCCTAGATCGGTACCATGGGATGTATTAAATCAAAAAGGAAAGACAATCTCAATGACGATGA
ACCGGTCGCCACCATGGTGAGCAAGGGCGAGGAGCTGTTCACCGGGGTGGTGCCCATCCTGGTCGAGCTG
GACGGCGACGTAAACGGCCACAAGTTCAGCGTGTCCGGCGAGGGCGAGGGCGATGCCACCTACGGCAAGC
TGACCCTGAAGTTCATCTGCACCACCGGCAAGCTGCCCGTGCCCTGGCCCACCCTCGTGACCACCCTGAC
CTACGGCGTGCAGTGCTTCAGCCGCTACCCCGACCACATGAAGCAGCACGACTTCTTCAAGTCCGCCATG
CCCGAAGGCTACGTCCAGGAGCGCACCATCTTCTTCAAGGACGACGGCAACTACAAGACCCGCGCCGAGG
TGAAGTTCGAGGGCGACACCCTGGTGAACCGCATCGAGCTGAAGGGCATCGACTTCAAGGAGGACGGCAA
CATCCTGGGGCACAAGCTGGAGTACAACTACAACAGCCACAACGTCTATATCATGGCCGACAAGCAGAAG
AACGGCATCAAGGTGAACTTCAAGATCCGCCACAACATCGAGGACGGCAGCGTGCAGCTCGCCGACCACT
ACCAGCAGAACACCCCCATCGGCGACGGCCCCGTGCTGCTGCCCGACAACCACTACCTGAGCACCCAGTC
CAAGCTGAGCAAAGACCCCAACGAGAAGCGCGATCACATGGTCCTGCTGGAGTTCGTGACCGCCGCCGGG
ATCACTCTCGGCATGGACGAGCTGTACAAGGAGCTCTAGAGGGCCCGTTTAAACCCGCTGATCAGCCTCG
ACTGTGCCTTCTAGTTGCCAGCCATCTGTTGTTTGCCCCTCCCCCGTGCCTTCCTTGACCCTGGAAGGTG
CCACTCCCACTGTCCTTTCCTAATAAAATGAGGAAATTGCATCGCATTGTCTGAGTAGGTGTCATTCTAT
TCTGGGGGGTGGGGTGGGGCAGGACAGCAAGGGGGAGGATTGGGAAGACAATAGCAGGCATGCTGGGGAT
GCGGTGGGCTCTATGGCTTCTGAGGCGGAAAGAACCAGCTGGGGCTCTAGGGGGTATCCCC
[124 nt withheld, positions 2792-2915]
C
[91 nt withheld, positions 2917-3007]
A
[49 nt withheld, positions 3009-3057]
CCTTTGACGTTGGAGTCCACGTTCTTT
[37 nt withheld, positions 3085-3121]
ACCCTATCTCGGTCTATTCTTTTGATTTATAAGGGATTTTGCCGATTTCGGCCTATTGGTTAAAAAATGA
GCTGATTTAACAAAAATTTAACGCGAATTAATTCTGTGGAATGTGTGTCAGTTAGGGTGTGGAAAGTCCC
CAGGCTCCCCAGCAGGCAGAAGTATGCAAAGCATGCATCTCAATTAGTCAGCAACCAGGTGTGGAAAGTC
CCCAGGCTCCCCAGCAGGCAGAAGTATGCAAAGCATGCATCTCAATTAGTCAGCAACCATAGTCCCGCCC
CTAACTCCGCCCATCCCGCCCCTAACTCCGCCCAGTTCCGCCCATTCTCCGCCCCATGGCTGACTAATTT
TTTTTATTTATGCAGAGGCCGAGGCCGCCTCTGCCTCTGAGCTATTCCAGAAGTAGTGAGGAGGCTTTTT
TGGAGGCCTAGGCTTTTGCAAAAAGCTCCCGGGAGCTTGTATATCCATTTTCGGATCTGATCAGCACGTG
ATGAAAAAGCCTGAACTCACCGCGACGTCTGTCGAGAAGTTTCTGATCGAAAAGTTCGACAGCGTCTCCG
ACCTGATGCAGCTCTCGGAGGGCGAAGAATCTCGTGCTTTCAGCTTCGATGTAGGAGGGCGTGGATATGT
CCTGCGGGTAAATAGCTGCGCCGATGGTTTCTACAAAGATCGTTATGTTTATCGGCACTTTGCATCGGCC
GCGCTCCCGATTCCGGAAGTGCTTGACATTGGGGAATTTAGCGAGAGCCTGACCTATTGCATCTCCCGCC
GTGCACAGGGTGTCACGTTGCAAGACCTGCCTGAAACCGAACTGCCCGCTGTTCTGCAGCCGGTCGCGGA
GGCCATGGATGCGATCGCTGCGGCCGATCTTAGCCAGACGAGCGGGTTCGGCCCATTCGGACCGCAAGGA
ATCGGTCAATACACTACATGGCGTGATTTCATATGCGCGATTGCTGATCCCCATGTGTATCACTGGCAAA
CTGTGATGGACGACACCGTCAGTGCGTCCGTCGCGCAGGCTCTCGATGAGCTGATGCTTTGGGCCGAGGA
CTGCCCCGAAGTCCGGCACCTCGTGCACGCGGATTTCGGCTCCAACAATGTCCTGACGGACAATGGCCGC
ATAACAGCGGTCATTGACTGGAGCGAGGCGATGTTCGGGGATTCCCAATACGAGGTCGCCAACATCTTCT
TCTGGAGGCCGTGGTTGGCTTGTATGGAGCAGCAGACGCGCTACTTCGAGCGGAGGCATCCGGAGCTTGC
AGGATCGCCGCGGCTCCGGGCGTATATGCTCCGCATTGGTCTTGACCAACTCTATCAGAGCTTGGTTGAC
GGCAATTTCGATGATGCAGCTTGGGCGCAGGGTCGATGCGACGCAATCGTCCGATCCGGAGCCGGGACTG
TCGGGCGTACACAAATCGCCCGCAGAAGCGCGGCCGTCTGGACCGATGGCTGTGTAGAAGTACTCGCCGA
TAGTGGAAACCGACGCCCCAGCACTCGTCCGAGGGCAAAGGAATAGCACGTGCTACGAGATTTCGATTCC
ACCGCCGCCTTCTATGAAAGGTTGGGCTTCGGAATCGTTTTCCGGGACGCCGGCTGGATGATCCTCCAGC
GCGGGGATCTCATGCTGGAGTTCTTCGCCCACCCCAACTTGTTTATTGCAGCTTATAATGGTTACAAATA
AAGCAATAGCATCACAAATTTCACAAATAAAGCATTTTTTTCACTGCATTCTAGTTGTGGTTTGTCCAAA
CTCATCAATGTATCTTATCATGTCTGTATACCGTCGACCTCTAGCTAGAGCTTGGCGTAATCATGGTCAT
AGCTGTTTCCTGTGTGAAATTGTTATCCGCTCACAATTCCACACAACATACGAGCCGGAAGCATAAAGTG
TAAAGCCTGGGGTGCCTAATGAGTGAGCTAACTCACATTAATTGCGTTGCGCTCACTGCCCGCTTTCCAG
TCGGGAAACCTGTCGTGCCAGCTGCATTAATGAATCGGCCAACGCGCGGGGAGAGGCGGTTTGCGTATTG
GGCGCTCTTCCGCTTCCTCGCTCACTGACTCGCTGCGCTCGGTCGTTCGGCTGCGGCGAGCGGTATCAGC
TCACTCAAAGGCGGTAATACGGTTATCCACAGAATCAGGGGATAACGCAGGAAAGAACATGTGAGCAAAA
GGCCAGCAAAAGGCCAGGAACCGTAAAAAGGCCGCGTTGCTGGCGTTTTTCCATAGGCTCCGCCCCCCTG
ACGAGCATCACAAAAATCGACGCTCAAGTCAGAGGTGGCGAAACCCGACAGGACTATAAAGATACCAGGC
GTTTCCCCCTGGAAGCTCCCTCGTGCGCTCTCCTGTTCCGACCCTGCCGCTTACCGGATACCTGTCCGCC
TTTCTCCCTTCGGGAAGCGTGGCGCTTTCTCATAGCTCACGCTGTAGGTATCTCAGTTCGGTGTAGGTCG
TTCGCTCCAAGCTGGGCTGTGTGCACGAACCCCCCGTTCAGCCCGACCGCTGCGCCTTATCCGGTAACTA
TCGTCTTGAGTCCAACCCGGTAAGACACGACTTATCGCCACTGGCAGCAGCCACTGGTAACAGGATTAGC
AGAGCGAGGTATGTAGGCGGTGCTACAGAGTTCTTGAAGTGGTGGCCTAACTACGGCTACACTAGAAGAA
CAGTATTTGGTATCTGCGCTCTGCTGAAGCCAGTTACCTTCGGAAAAAGAGTTGGTAGCTCTTGATCCGG
CAAACAAACCACCGCTGGTAGCGGTGGTTTTTTTGTTTGCAAGCAGCAGATTACGCGCAGAAAAAAAGGA
TCTCAAGAAGATCCTTTGATCTTTTCTACGGGGTCTGACGCTCAGTGGAACGAAAACTCACGTTAAGGGA
TTTTGGTCATGAGATTATCAAAAAGGATCTTCACCTAGATCCTTTTAAATTAAAAATGAAGTTTTAAATC
AATCTAAAGTATATATGAGTAAACTTGGTCTGACAGTTACCAATGCTTAATCAGTGAGGCACCTATCTCA
GCGATCTGTCTATTTCGTTCATCCATAGTTGCCTGACTCCCCGTCGTGTAGATAACTACGATACGGGAGG
GCTTACCATCTGGCCCCAGTGCTGCAATGATACCGCGAGACCCACGCTCACCGGCTCCAGATTTATCAGC
AATAAACCAGCCAGCCGGAAGGGCCGAGCGCAGAAGTGGTCCTGCAACTTTATCCGCCTCCATCCAGTCT
ATTAATTGTTGCCGGGAAGCTAGAGTAAGTAGTTCGCCAGTTAATAGTTTGCGCAACGTTGTTGCCATTG
CTACAGGCATCGTGGTGTCACGCTCGTCGTTTGGTATGGCTTCATTCAGCTCCGGTTCCCAACGATCAAG
GCGAGTTACATGATCCCCCATGTTGTGCAAAAAAGCGGTTAGCTCCTTCGGTCCTCCGATCGTTGTCAGA
AGTAAGTTGGCCGCAGTGTTATCACTCATGGTTATGGCAGCACTGCATAATTCTCTTACTGTCATGCCAT
CCGTAAGATGCTTTTCTGTGACTGGTGAGTACTCAACCAAGTCATTCTGAGAATAGTGTATGCGGCGACC
GAGTTGCTCTTGCCCGGCGTCAATACGGGATAATACCGCGCCACATAGCAGAACTTTAAAAGTGCTCATC
ATTGGAAAACGTTCTTCGGGGCGAAAACTCTCAAGGATCTTACCGCTGTTGAGATCCAGTTCGATGTAAC
CCACTCGTGCACCCAACTGATCTTCAGCATCTTTTACTTTCACCAGCGTTTCTGGGTGAGCAAAAACAGG
AAGGCAAAATGCCGCAAAAAAGGGAATAAGGGCGACACGGAAATGTTGAATACTCATACTCTTCCTTTTT
CAATATTATTGAAGCATTTATCAGGGTTATTGTCTCATGAGCGGATACATATTTGAATGTATTTAGAAAA
ATAAACAAATAGGGGTTCCGCGCACATTTCCCCGAAAAGTGCCACCTGACGTC
Features (pLannotate 1.2.2; 18 found; start..end, strand, type, name):
     28..252     -  polyA_signal   bGH poly(A) signal: bovine growth hormone polyadenylation signal
    278..985     -  CDS            mCherry2: mCherry2 is a basic (constitutively fluorescent) red fluorescent protein published in 2017, derived from Discosoma sp.. It has very low acid sensitivity.
   1059..1190    -  CDS            CCDC142 (fragment): CC142_HUMAN - Experimental evidence at transcript level: Swiss-Prot protein existence level 2. From Homo sapiens (Human).
   1764..2480    +  CDS            mEGFP: mEGFP is a basic (constitutively fluorescent) green fluorescent protein published in 2002, derived from Aequorea victoria. It has moderate acid sensitivity.
   2522..2746    +  polyA_signal   bGH poly(A) signal: bovine growth hormone polyadenylation signal
   2750..2771    +  promoter       SV40 promoter (fragment): SV40 enhancer and early promoter
   2792..3220    +  rep_origin     f1 ori (sequence partly withheld): f1 bacteriophage origin of replication; arrow indicates direction of (+) strand synthesis
   3234..3563    +  promoter       SV40 promoter: SV40 enhancer and early promoter
   3612..4634    +  CDS            hph: KHYB_ECOLX - Experimental evidence at protein level: Swiss-Prot protein existence level 1. The aminoglycoside phosphotransferases achieve inactivation of their antibiotic substrates by phosphorylation. Only phosphorylates hygromycin and closely related compounds such as demethyl analogs and destomycin. From Escherichia coli.
   4647..4772    +  CDS            ble (fragment): BLE_KLEPN - Experimental evidence at protein level: Swiss-Prot protein existence level 1. Binding protein with a strong affinity to the bleomycin family of antibiotics. Binds to CL990; an antimitotic-antibiotic compound. From Klebsiella pneumoniae.
   4767..4888    +  polyA_signal   SV40 poly(A) signal: SV40 polyadenylation signal
   4961..4977    -  protein_bind   lac operator: The lac repressor binds to the lac operator to inhibit transcription in E. coli. This inhibition can be relieved by adding lactose or isopropyl-β-D-thiogalactopyranoside (IPTG). lac repressor encoded by lacI
   4985..5015    -  promoter       lac promoter: promoter for the E. coli lac operon
   5030..5051    -  protein_bind   CAP binding site: CAP binding activates transcription in the presence of cAMP. E. coli catabolite activator protein
   5064..5156    -  CDS            lacI (fragment): lac repressor; lacI; The lac repressor binds to the lac operator to inhibit transcription in E. coli. This inhibition can be relieved by adding lactose or isopropyl-β-D-thiogalactopyranoside (IPTG).
   5339..5927    -  rep_origin     ori: high-copy-number ColE1/pMB1/pBR322/pUC origin of replication
   6098..6958    -  CDS            AmpR: β-lactamase; bla; confers resistance to ampicillin, carbenicillin, and related antibiotics
   6959..7063    -  promoter       AmpR promoter: bla
