[The description below was written by a language model from this plasmid's Addgene catalogue record and pLannotate feature annotations shown in this document.]
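Description:
BiDi-[mp-mCherry2]mp-mEGFP is a mammalian expression plasmid of about 7.1 kb, built on the p210 backbone, that expresses two membrane-anchored fluorescent proteins from a single bidirectional cassette. It is propagated in E. coli through a high-copy ColE1/pUC-type origin with ampicillin selection (AmpR under its own bla promoter), and it also carries an f1 origin. For mammalian cells, an SV40 enhancer/early promoter drives the hygromycin phosphotransferase gene (hph) followed by an SV40 poly(A) signal, which should permit hygromycin selection. Short fragments of ble, lacI and the lac promoter/operator region appear to be backbone remnants.

The payload consists of two divergently oriented open reading frames, mCherry2 on the reverse strand and mEGFP on the forward strand. Each is terminated by its own bGH polyadenylation signal at the outer end of the cassette. According to the catalogue entry, both proteins carry a myristoylation-palmitoylation (myr-palm, "mp") signal that targets the monomeric fluorophores to the inner leaflet of the plasma membrane. These short signals are not annotated separately in the feature table. The roughly 800 bp region between the two coding sequences presumably holds the bidirectional promoter, but the record does not identify it. The only annotation there is a small match to a human CCDC142 fragment, which is likely a spurious hit.

Because both reporters come from one plasmid, they are co-expressed in the same cell. This makes the construct suitable as a membrane-bound monomer reference, and probably as a control for two non-interacting proteins in two-colour measurements. The associated work used fluorescence fluctuation microscopy to study protein interactions at the plasma membrane.
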