Addgene plasmid #182871: BiDi-[mp-mCherry2]mp-mEGFP
Purpose: Bi-directional expression vector of monomers with plasma membrane localization signal
Depositing lab: Salvatore Chiantia. Depositing organization: Universitaet Potsdam. Publication: Influenza A M2 recruits M1 to the plasma membrane: A fluorescence fluctuation microscopy study. Petrich A, Dunsing V, Bobone S, Chiantia S. Biophys J. 2021 Dec 21;120(24):5478-5490. doi: 10.1016/j.bpj.2021.11.023. Epub 2021 Nov 19. PubMed 34808098.
Backbone
  Vector backbone: p210
  Vector type: Mammalian Expression
Growth in bacteria
  Bacterial resistance: Ampicillin, 100 μg/mL
  Growth temperature: 37°C
  Growth strain: DH5alpha
  Copy number: High Copy
Gene/Insert
  Gene/Insert name: myr-palm-mCherry2, myr-palm-mEGFP
  Species: Other
  Cloning method: Restriction Enzyme; 5′ cloning site Unknown (unknown if destroyed); 3′ cloning site Unknown (unknown if destroyed)
Terms and licenses: Academic/Nonprofit Terms; Industry Terms: Not Available to Industry
How to cite: BiDi-[mp-mCherry2]mp-mEGFP was a gift from Salvatore Chiantia (Addgene plasmid # 182871 ; http://n2t.net/addgene:182871 ; RRID:Addgene_182871)
